Addgene plasmid #235467: pHK302.2
Purpose: Message phagemid carrying sgRNA2 (prom. J23110, backbone pBR322)
Depositing lab: Yolanda Schaerli. Depositing organization: Universite de Lausanne (UNIL). Publication: Engineering intercellular communication using M13 phagemid and CRISPR-based gene regulation for multicellular computing in Escherichia coli. Kusumawardhani H, Zoppi F, Avendano R, Schaerli Y. Nat Commun. 2025 Apr 15;16(1):3569. doi: 10.1038/s41467-025-58760-z. PubMed 40234414.
Backbone
  Vector backbone: pBR322/pET
  Vector type: Synthetic Biology
Growth in bacteria
  Bacterial resistance: Ampicillin, 100 μg/mL
  Growth temperature: 37°C
  Growth strain: DH5alpha
  Copy number: High Copy
Gene/Insert
  Gene/Insert name: sgRNA2
  gRNA/shRNA sequence: ATCAGTGTGTACTAAGTACTGTTTcAGAGCTATGCTGGAAACAGCATAGCAAGTTgAAATAAGGCTAGTCCGTTATCAACTTGAAAAAGTGGCACCGAGTCGGTGC
  Species: Synthetic
  Cloning method: Gibson Cloning
Terms and licenses: Academic/Nonprofit Terms; Industry Terms: Not Available to Industry
Depositor comments: JM101 (working strain for phagemid transfer). Requires the helper phagemid, e.g. HP17_KO7 (Addgene plasmid #120346). Please visit https://doi.org/10.1101/2024.08.28.610043 for bioRxiv preprint.
How to cite: pHK302.2 was a gift from Yolanda Schaerli (Addgene plasmid # 235467 ; http://n2t.net/addgene:235467 ; RRID:Addgene_235467)
