[The description below was written by a language model from this plasmid's Addgene catalogue record and pLannotate feature annotations shown in this document.]
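Description:
pHK302.2 is a small synthetic-biology "message" phagemid of about 3.8 kb for Escherichia coli, built on a pBR322/pET-type backbone by Gibson cloning. It replicates as a double-stranded plasmid from a ColE1/pMB1-family origin and retains the pBR322 bom mobility region and the rop gene. The record lists it as high copy, although Rop normally acts to lower copy number. Selection is by ampicillin through a β-lactamase gene under its native promoter. A fragment of the f1 filamentous-phage origin allows the plasmid to be converted to single-stranded DNA and packaged into M13-type particles. The phagemid encodes no phage proteins, so the depositor notes that a helper phagemid is needed for this, and names JM101 as the working strain for phagemid transfer.

The payload is a single-guide RNA, sgRNA2, a synthetic spacer fused to a Streptococcus pyogenes Cas9-type scaffold, which the annotation picks up as a partial tracrRNA. The catalogue entry states that it is driven by the constitutive Anderson-series promoter J23110. The automated annotation labels the promoter as a J23119 fragment, which probably reflects sequence similarity among members of this promoter family rather than a real discrepancy. A T7 terminator lies downstream of the guide. Short lacZα and SET1 matches and a predicted pBR322 open reading frame appear to be backbone remnants with no stated function.

The depositor and sequencing-derived records differ by only a few nucleotides and show the same features in opposite orientation. In the associated work, phagemids of this kind act as transmissible signals: sender cells secrete the packaged phagemid, and receiver cells that take it up express the sgRNA, which directs CRISPR-based gene regulation for multicellular computing.
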