Features (pLannotate 1.2.2; 12 found; start..end, strand, type, name):
    532..1120    +  rep_origin     ori: high-copy-number ColE1/pMB1/pBR322/pUC origin of replication
   1306..1445    -  misc_feature   bom: basis of mobility region from pBR322
   1547..1738    -  CDS            rop: Rop protein, which maintains plasmids at low copy number; rop
   1755..2135    +  CDS            YPB1_ECOLX: Protein predicted: Swiss-Prot protein existence level 4. From Escherichia coli.
   2247..2570    -  rep_origin     f1 ori (fragment) (sequence partly withheld): f1 bacteriophage origin of replication; arrow indicates direction of (+) strand synthesis
   2574..2727    -  CDS            lacZα (fragment): LacZα fragment of β-galactosidase; lacZ fragment
   2734..2762    +  promoter       J23119 promoter (fragment): bacterial promoter (Registry of Standard Biological Parts BBa J23119)
   2836..2903    +  misc_RNA       tracrRNA (fragment): trans-activating CRISPR RNA for the Streptococcus pyogenes CRISPR/Cas9 system
   2984..3033    +  CDS            SET1 (fragment): solubility-enhancement tag derived from T7 phage gene 10B
   3041..3088    +  terminator     T7 terminator: transcription terminator for bacteriophage T7 RNA polymerase
   3219..3323    +  promoter       AmpR promoter: bla
   3324..361     +  CDS            AmpR (across the origin): β-lactamase; bla; confers resistance to ampicillin, carbenicillin, and related antibiotics
>Addgene plasmid #235467 | pHK302.2 | addgene full sequence | sequence record 468575 | Addgene NGS Result
GAATGAAGCCATACCAAACGACGAGCGTGACACCACGATGCCTGCAGCAATGGCAACAACGTTGCGCAAA
CTATTAACTGGCGAACTACTTACTCTAGCTTCCCGGCAACAATTAATAGACTGGATGGAGGCGGATAAAG
TTGCAGGACCACTTCTGCGCTCGGCCCTTCCGGCTGGCTGGTTTATTGCTGATAAATCTGGAGCCGGTGA
GCGTGGGTCTCGCGGTATCATTGCAGCACTGGGGCCAGATGGTAAGCCCTCCCGTATCGTAGTTATCTAC
ACGACGGGGAGTCAGGCAACTATGGATGAACGAAATAGACAGATCGCTGAGATAGGTGCCTCACTGATTA
AGCATTGGTAACTGTCAGACCAAGTTTACTCATATATACTTTAGATTGATTTAAAACTTCATTTTTAATT
TAAAAGGATCTAGGTGAAGATCCTTTTTGATAATCTCATGACCAAAATCCCTTAACGTGAGTTTTCGTTC
CACTGAGCGTCAGACCCCGTAGAAAAGATCAAAGGATCTTCTTGAGATCCTTTTTTTCTGCGCGTAATCT
GCTGCTTGCAAACAAAAAAACCACCGCTACCAGCGGTGGTTTGTTTGCCGGATCAAGAGCTACCAACTCT
TTTTCCGAAGGTAACTGGCTTCAGCAGAGCGCAGATACCAAATACTGTCCTTCTAGTGTAGCCGTAGTTA
GGCCACCACTTCAAGAACTCTGTAGCACCGCCTACATACCTCGCTCTGCTAATCCTGTTACCAGTGGCTG
CTGCCAGTGGCGATAAGTCGTGTCTTACCGGGTTGGACTCAAGACGATAGTTACCGGATAAGGCGCAGCG
GTCGGGCTGAACGGGGGGTTCGTGCACACAGCCCAGCTTGGAGCGAACGACCTACACCGAACTGAGATAC
CTACAGCGTGAGCTATGAGAAAGCGCCACGCTTCCCGAAGGGAGAAAGGCGGACAGGTATCCGGTAAGCG
GCAGGGTCGGAACAGGAGAGCGCACGAGGGAGCTTCCAGGGGGAAACGCCTGGTATCTTTATAGTCCTGT
CGGGTTTCGCCACCTCTGACTTGAGCGTCGATTTTTGTGATGCTCGTCAGGGGGGCGGAGCCTATGGAAA
AACGCCAGCAACGCGGCCTTTTTACGGTTCCTGGCCTTTTGCTGGCCTTTTGCTCACATGTTCTTTCCTG
CGTTATCCCCTGATTCTGTGGATAACCGTATTACCGCCTTTGAGTGAGCTGATACCGCTCGCCGCAGCCG
AACGACCGAGCGCAGCGAGTCAGTGAGCGAGGAAGCGGAAGAGCGCCTGATGCGGTATTTTCTCCTTACG
CATCTGTGCGGTATTTCACACCGCAATGGTGCACTCTCAGTACAATCTGCTCTGATGCCGCATAGTTAAG
CCAGTATACACTCCGCTATCGCTACGTGACTGGGTCATGGCTGCGCCCCGACACCCGCCAACACCCGCTG
ACGCGCCCTGACGGGCTTGTCTGCTCCCGGCATCCGCTTACAGACAAGCTGTGACCGTCTCCGGGAGCTG
CATGTGTCAGAGGTTTTCACCGTCATCACCGAAACGCGCGAGGCAGCTGCGGTAAAGCTCATCAGCGTGG
TCGTGAAGCGATTCACAGATGTCTGCCTGTTCATCCGCGTCCAGCTCGTTGAGTTTCTCCAGAAGCGTTA
ATGTCTGGCTTCTGATAAAGCGGGCCATGTTAAGGGCGGTTTTTTCCTGTTTGGTCACTGATGCCTCCGT
GTAAGGGGGATTTCTGTTCATGGGGGTAATGATACCGATGAAACGAGAGAGGATGCTCACGATACGGGTT
ACTGATGATGAACATGCCCGGTTACTGGAACGTTGTGAGGGTAAACAACTGGCGGTATGGATGCGGCGGG
ACCAGAGAAAAATCACTCAGGGTCAATGCCAGCGCTTCGTTAATACAGATGTAGGTGTTCCACAGGGTAG
CCAGCAGCATCCTGCGATGCAGATCCGGAACATAATGGTGCAGGGCGCTGACTTCCGCGTTTCCAGACTT
TACGAAACACGGAAACCGAAGACCATTCATGTTGTTGCTCAGGTCGCAGACGTTTTGCAGCAGCAGTCGC
TTCACGTTCGCTCGCGTATCGGTGATTCATTCTGCTAACCAGTAAGGCAACCCCGCCAGCCTAGCCGGGT
CCTCAACGACAGGAGCACGATCATGCGCACCCGTGGCCAGGACCCAACGCTGCCCGAGATCTCGATCCCG
CGAAATTTGTTCCAGTTTGGAACAAGAGTCCACTATTAAAGAACGTGGACTCCAACGTCAAAGG
[49 nt withheld, positions 2305-2353]
T
[91 nt withheld, positions 2355-2445]
G
[124 nt withheld, positions 2447-2570]
CCATTCGCCATTCAGGCTGCGCAACTGTTGGGAAGGGCGATCGGTGCGGGCCTCTTCGCTATTACGCCAG
CTGGCGAAAGGGGGATGTGCTGCAAGGCGATTAAGTTGGGTAACGCCAGGGTTTTCCCAGTCACGACGTT
GTAAAACGACGGCCAGTTTTACGGCTAGCTCAGTCCTAGGTACAATGCTAGCCAGCCTGCGGTCCGGGTT
CACTGCCGTATAGGCAGATCAGTGTGTACTAAGTACTGTTTCAGAGCTATGCTGGAAACAGCATAGCAAG
TTGAAATAAGGCTAGTCCGTTATCAACTTGAAAAAGTGGCACCGAGTCGGTGCGTTCACTGCCGTATAGG
CAGTCGCTGGGACGCCCGATTCTGCAGATATCCATCACACTGGCGGCCGCTCGAGCAGATCCGGCTGCTA
ACAAAGCCCGAAAGGAAGCTGAGTTGGCTGCTGCCACCGCTGAGCAATAACTAGCATAACCCCTTGGGGC
CTCTAAACGGGTCTTGAGGGGTTTTTTGCTGAAAGGAGGAACTATATCCGGATAATTCTTGAAGACGAAA
GGGCCTCGTGATACGCCTATTTTTATAGGTTAATGTCATGATAATAATGGTTTCTTAGACGTCAGGTGGC
ACTTTTCGGGGAAATGTGCGCGGAACCCCTATTTGTTTATTTTTCTAAATACATTCAAATATGTATCCGC
TCATGAGACAATAACCCTGATAAATGCTTCAATAATATTGAAAAAGGAAGAGTATGAGTATTCAACATTT
CCGTGTCGCCCTTATTCCCTTTTTTGCGGCATTTTGCCTTCCTGTTTTTGCTCACCCAGAAACGCTGGTG
AAAGTAAAAGATGCTGAAGATCAGTTGGGTGCACGAGTGGGTTACATCGAACTGGATCTCAACAGCGGTA
AGATCCTTGAGAGTTTTCGCCCCGAAGAACGTTTTCCAATGATGAGCACTTTTAAAGTTCTGCTATGTGG
CGCGGTATTATCCCGTGTTGACGCCGGGCAAGAGCAACTCGGTCGCCGCATACACTATTCTCAGAATGAC
TTGGTTGAGTACTCACCAGTCACAGAAAAGCATCTTACGGATGGCATGACAGTAAGAGAATTATGCAGTG
CTGCCATAACCATGAGTGATAACACTGCGGCCAACTTACTTCTGACAACGATCGGAGGACCGAAGGAGCT
AACCGCTTTTTTGCACAACATGGGGGATCATGTAACTCGCCTTGATCGTTGGGAACCGGAGCT
