Features (pLannotate 1.2.2; 12 found; start..end, strand, type, name):
    268..459     +  CDS            rop: Rop protein, which maintains plasmids at low copy number; rop
    561..703     +  misc_feature   bom: basis of mobility region from pBR322
    889..1477    -  rep_origin     ori: high-copy-number ColE1/pMB1/pBR322/pUC origin of replication
   1648..2508    -  CDS            AmpR: β-lactamase; bla; confers resistance to ampicillin, carbenicillin, and related antibiotics
   2509..2613    -  promoter       AmpR promoter: bla
   2744..2791    -  terminator     T7 terminator: transcription terminator for bacteriophage T7 RNA polymerase
   2799..2848    -  CDS            SET1 (fragment): solubility-enhancement tag derived from T7 phage gene 10B
   2931..2998    -  misc_RNA       tracrRNA (fragment): trans-activating CRISPR RNA for the Streptococcus pyogenes CRISPR/Cas9 system
   3072..3100    -  promoter       J23119 promoter (fragment): bacterial promoter (Registry of Standard Biological Parts BBa J23119)
   3107..3260    +  CDS            lacZα (fragment): LacZα fragment of β-galactosidase; lacZ fragment
   3264..3587    +  rep_origin     f1 ori (fragment) (sequence partly withheld): f1 bacteriophage origin of replication; arrow indicates direction of (+) strand synthesis
   3699..251     -  CDS            YPB1_ECOLX (across the origin): Protein predicted: Swiss-Prot protein existence level 4. From Escherichia coli.
>Addgene plasmid #235467 | pHK302.2 | depositor full sequence | sequence record 469680 | pHK302.2 sequence 3828 bps
CCCTGCACCATTATGTTCCGGATCTGCATCGCAGGATGCTGCTGGCTACCCTGTGGAACACCTACATCTG
TATTAACGAAGCGCTGGCATTGACCCTGAGTGATTTTTCTCTGGTCCCGCCGCATCCATACCGCCAGTTG
TTTACCCTCACAACGTTCCAGTAACCGGGCATGTTCATCATCAGTAACCCGTATCGTGAGCATCCTCTCT
CGTTTCATCGGTATCATTACCCCCATGAACAGAAATCCCCCTTACACGGAGGCATCAGTGACCAAACAGG
AAAAAACCGCCCTTAACATGGCCCGCTTTATCAGAAGCCAGACATTAACGCTTCTGGAGAAACTCAACGA
GCTGGACGCGGATGAACAGGCAGACATCTGTGAATCGCTTCACGACCACGCTGATGAGCTTTACCGCAGC
TGCCTCGCGCGTTTCGGTGATGACGGTGAAAACCTCTGACACATGCAGCTCCCGGAGACGGTCACAGCTT
GTCTGTAAGCGGATGCCGGGAGCAGACAAGCCCGTCAGGGCGCGTCAGCGGGTGTTGGCGGGTGTCGGGG
CGCAGCCATGACCCAGTCACGTAGCGATAGCGGAGTGTATACTGGCTTAACTATGCGGCATCAGAGCAGA
TTGTACTGAGAGTGCACCATATATGCGGTGTGAAATACCGCACAGATGCGTAAGGAGAAAATACCGCATC
AGGCGCTCTTCCGCTTCCTCGCTCACTGACTCGCTGCGCTCGGTCGTTCGGCTGCGGCGAGCGGTATCAG
CTCACTCAAAGGCGGTAATACGGTTATCCACAGAATCAGGGGATAACGCAGGAAAGAACATGTGAGCAAA
AGGCCAGCAAAAGGCCAGGAACCGTAAAAAGGCCGCGTTGCTGGCGTTTTTCCATAGGCTCCGCCCCCCT
GACGAGCATCACAAAAATCGACGCTCAAGTCAGAGGTGGCGAAACCCGACAGGACTATAAAGATACCAGG
CGTTTCCCCCTGGAAGCTCCCTCGTGCGCTCTCCTGTTCCGACCCTGCCGCTTACCGGATACCTGTCCGC
CTTTCTCCCTTCGGGAAGCGTGGCGCTTTCTCATAGCTCACGCTGTAGGTATCTCAGTTCGGTGTAGGTC
GTTCGCTCCAAGCTGGGCTGTGTGCACGAACCCCCCGTTCAGCCCGACCGCTGCGCCTTATCCGGTAACT
ATCGTCTTGAGTCCAACCCGGTAAGACACGACTTATCGCCACTGGCAGCAGCCACTGGTAACAGGATTAG
CAGAGCGAGGTATGTAGGCGGTGCTACAGAGTTCTTGAAGTGGTGGCCTAACTACGGCTACACTAGAAGG
ACAGTATTTGGTATCTGCGCTCTGCTGAAGCCAGTTACCTTCGGAAAAAGAGTTGGTAGCTCTTGATCCG
GCAAACAAACCACCGCTGGTAGCGGTGGTTTTTTTGTTTGCAAGCAGCAGATTACGCGCAGAAAAAAAGG
ATCTCAAGAAGATCCTTTGATCTTTTCTACGGGGTCTGACGCTCAGTGGAACGAAAACTCACGTTAAGGG
ATTTTGGTCATGAGATTATCAAAAAGGATCTTCACCTAGATCCTTTTAAATTAAAAATGAAGTTTTAAAT
CAATCTAAAGTATATATGAGTAAACTTGGTCTGACAGTTACCAATGCTTAATCAGTGAGGCACCTATCTC
AGCGATCTGTCTATTTCGTTCATCCATAGTTGCCTGACTCCCCGTCGTGTAGATAACTACGATACGGGAG
GGCTTACCATCTGGCCCCAGTGCTGCAATGATACCGCGAGACCCACGCTCACCGGCTCCAGATTTATCAG
CAATAAACCAGCCAGCCGGAAGGGCCGAGCGCAGAAGTGGTCCTGCAACTTTATCCGCCTCCATCCAGTC
TATTAATTGTTGCCGGGAAGCTAGAGTAAGTAGTTCGCCAGTTAATAGTTTGCGCAACGTTGTTGCCATT
GCTGCAGGCATCGTGGTGTCACGCTCGTCGTTTGGTATGGCTTCATTCAGCTCCGGTTCCCAACGATCAA
GGCGAGTTACATGATCCCCCATGTTGTGCAAAAAAGCGGTTAGCTCCTTCGGTCCTCCGATCGTTGTCAG
AAGTAAGTTGGCCGCAGTGTTATCACTCATGGTTATGGCAGCACTGCATAATTCTCTTACTGTCATGCCA
TCCGTAAGATGCTTTTCTGTGACTGGTGAGTACTCAACCAAGTCATTCTGAGAATAGTGTATGCGGCGAC
CGAGTTGCTCTTGCCCGGCGTCAACACGGGATAATACCGCGCCACATAGCAGAACTTTAAAAGTGCTCAT
CATTGGAAAACGTTCTTCGGGGCGAAAACTCTCAAGGATCTTACCGCTGTTGAGATCCAGTTCGATGTAA
CCCACTCGTGCACCCAACTGATCTTCAGCATCTTTTACTTTCACCAGCGTTTCTGGGTGAGCAAAAACAG
GAAGGCAAAATGCCGCAAAAAAGGGAATAAGGGCGACACGGAAATGTTGAATACTCATACTCTTCCTTTT
TCAATATTATTGAAGCATTTATCAGGGTTATTGTCTCATGAGCGGATACATATTTGAATGTATTTAGAAA
AATAAACAAATAGGGGTTCCGCGCACATTTCCCCGAAAAGTGCCACCTGACGTCTAAGAAACCATTATTA
TCATGACATTAACCTATAAAAATAGGCGTATCACGAGGCCCTTTCGTCTTCAAGAATTATCCGGATATAG
TTCCTCCTTTCAGCAAAAAACCCCTCAAGACCCGTTTAGAGGCCCCAAGGGGTTATGCTAGTTATTGCTC
AGCGGTGGCAGCAGCCAACTCAGCTTCCTTTCGGGCTTTGTTAGCAGCCGGATCTGCTCGAGCGGCCGCC
AGTGTGATGGATATCTGCAGAATCGGGCGTCCCAGCGAGCCTGCCTATACGGCAGTGAACGCACCGACTC
GGTGCCACTTTTTCAAGTTGATAACGGACTAGCCTTATTTCAACTTGCTATGCTGTTTCCAGCATAGCTC
TGAAACAGTACTTAGTACACACTGATCTGCCTATACGGCAGTGAACCCGGACCGCAGGCTGGCTAGCATT
GTACCTAGGACTGAGCTAGCCGTAAAACTGGCCGTCGTTTTACAACGTCGTGACTGGGAAAACCCTGGCG
TTACCCAACTTAATCGCCTTGCAGCACATCCCCCTTTCGCCAGCTGGCGTAATAGCGAAGAGGCCCGCAC
CGATCGCCCTTCCCAACAGTTGCGCAGCCTGAATGGCGAATGG
[124 nt withheld, positions 3264-3387]
C
[91 nt withheld, positions 3389-3479]
A
[49 nt withheld, positions 3481-3529]
CCTTTGACGTTGGAGTCCACGTTCTTTAATAGTGGACTCTTGTTCCAAACTGGAACAAATTTCGCGGGAT
CGAGATCTCGGGCAGCGTTGGGTCCTGGCCACGGGTGCGCATGATCGTGCTCCTGTCGTTGAGGACCCGG
CTAGGCTGGCGGGGTTGCCTTACTGGTTAGCAGAATGAATCACCGATACGCGAGCGAACGTGAAGCGACT
GCTGCTGCAAAACGTCTGCGACCTGAGCAACAACATGAATGGTCTTCGGTTTCCGTGTTTCGTAAAGTCT
GGAAACGCGGAAGTCAGCG
